>Addgene plasmid #42680 | TAL3217 | depositor partial sequence | sequence record 57800 | TAL3217 sequence 2430 bps
TCTAGAGCTAGCACCATGGACTACAAAGACCATGACGGTGATTATAAAGATCATGACATCGATTACAAGG
ATGACGATGACAAGATGGCCCCCAAGAAGAAGAGGAAGGTGGGCATTCACCGCGGGGTACCTATGGTGGA
CTTGAGGACACTCGGTTATTCGCAACAGCAACAGGAGAAAATCAAGCCTAAGGTCAGGAGCACCGTCGCG
CAACACCACGAGGCGCTTGTGGGGCATGGCTTCACTCATGCGCATATTGTCGCGCTTTCACAGCACCCTG
CGGCGCTTGGGACGGTGGCTGTCAAATACCAAGATATGATTGCGGCCCTGCCCGAAGCCACGCACGAGGC
AATTGTAGGGGTCGGTAAACAGTGGTCGGGAGCGCGAGCACTTGAGGCGCTGCTGACTGTGGCGGGTGAG
CTTAGGGGGCCTCCGCTCCAGCTCGACACCGGGCAGCTGCTGAAGATCGCGAAGAGAGGGGGAGTAACAG
CGGTAGAGGCAGTGCACGCCTGGCGCAATGCGCTCACCGGGGCCCCCTTGAACCTGACCCCAGACCAGGT
AGTCGCAATCGCGTCACATGACGGGGGAAAGCAAGCCCTGGAAACCGTGCAAAGGTTGTTGCCGGTCCTT
TGTCAAGACCACGGCCTTACACCGGAGCAAGTCGTGGCCATTGCAAGCAACATCGGTGGCAAACAGGCTC
TTGAGACGGTTCAGAGACTTCTCCCAGTTCTCTGTCAAGCCCACGGGCTGACTCCCGATCAAGTTGTAGC
GATTGCGTCGAACATTGGAGGGAAACAAGCATTGGAGACTGTCCAACGGCTCCTTCCCGTGTTGTGTCAA
GCCCACGGTTTGACGCCTGCACAAGTGGTCGCCATCGCCTCCAATATTGGCGGTAAGCAGGCGCTGGAAA
CAGTACAGCGCCTGCTGCCTGTACTGTGCCAGGATCATGGACTGACCCCAGACCAGGTAGTCGCAATCGC
GTCGAACATTGGGGGAAAGCAAGCCCTGGAAACCGTGCAAAGGTTGTTGCCGGTCCTTTGTCAAGACCAC
GGCCTTACACCGGAGCAAGTCGTGGCCATTGCAAGCAACATCGGTGGCAAACAGGCTCTTGAGACGGTTC
AGAGACTTCTCCCAGTTCTCTGTCAAGCCCACGGGCTGACTCCCGATCAAGTTGTAGCGATTGCGAATAA
CAATGGAGGGAAACAAGCATTGGAGACTGTCCAACGGCTCCTTCCCGTGTTGTGTCAAGCCCACGGTTTG
ACGCCTGCACAAGTGGTCGCCATCGCCAGCCATGATGGCGGTAAGCAGGCGCTGGAAACAGTACAGCGCC
TGCTGCCTGTACTGTGCCAGGATCATGGACTGACCCCAGACCAGGTAGTCGCAATCGCGTCGAACATTGG
GGGAAAGCAAGCCCTGGAAACCGTGCAAAGGTTGTTGCCGGTCCTTTGTCAAGACCACGGCCTTACACCG
GAGCAAGTCGTGGCCATTGCATCCCACGACGGTGGCAAACAGGCTCTTGAGACGGTTCAGAGACTTCTCC
CAGTTCTCTGTCAAGCCCACGGGCTGACTCCCGATCAAGTTGTAGCGATTGCGTCGAACATTGGAGGGAA
ACAAGCATTGGAGACTGTCCAACGGCTCCTTCCCGTGTTGTGTCAAGCCCACGGTTTGACGCCTGCACAA
GTGGTCGCCATCGCCAGCCATGATGGCGGTAAGCAGGCGCTGGAAACAGTACAGCGCCTGCTGCCTGTAC
TGTGCCAGGATCATGGACTGACCCCAGACCAGGTAGTCGCAATCGCGTCACATGACGGGGGAAAGCAAGC
CCTGGAAACCGTGCAAAGGTTGTTGCCGGTCCTTTGTCAAGACCACGGCCTTACACCGGAGCAAGTCGTG
GCCATTGCAAGCAACATCGGTGGCAAACAGGCTCTTGAGACGGTTCAGAGACTTCTCCCAGTTCTCTGTC
AAGCCCACGGGCTGACTCCCGATCAAGTTGTAGCGATTGCGTCGAACATTGGAGGGAAACAAGCATTGGA
GACTGTCCAACGGCTCCTTCCCGTGTTGTGTCAAGCCCACGGTTTGACGCCTGCACAAGTGGTCGCCATC
GCCAGCCATGATGGCGGTAAGCAGGCGCTGGAAACAGTACAGCGCCTGCTGCCTGTACTGTGCCAGGATC
ATGGACTGACACCCGAACAGGTGGTCGCCATTGCTTCTAATGGGGGAGGACGGCCAGCCTTGGAGTCCAT
CGTAGCCCAATTGTCCAGGCCCGATCCCGCGTTGGCTGCGTTAACGAATGACCATCTGGTGGCGTTGGCA
TGTCTTGGTGGACGACCCGCGCTCGATGCAGTCAAAAAGGGTCTGCCTCATGCTCCCGCATTGATCAAAA
GAACCAACCGGCGGATTCCCGAGAGAACTTCCCATCGAGTCGCGGGATCC
