>Addgene plasmid #42680 | TAL3217 | addgene partial sequence | sequence record 61126 | JDS-TALEN-F 5'-TAGGGGTCGGTAAACAGTGG-3'
TGTGGCGGGTGAGCTTAGGGGGCCTCCGCTCCAGCTCGACACCGGGCAGCTGCTGAAGATCGCGAAGAGA
GGGGGAGTAACAGCGGTAGAGGCAGTGCACGCCTGGCGCAATGCGCTCACCGGGGCCCCCTTGAACCTGA
CCCCAGACCAGGTAGTCGCAATCGCGTCACATGACGGGGGAAAGCAAGCCCTGGAAACCGTGCAAAGGTT
GTTGCCGGTCCTTTGTCAAGACCACGGCCTTACACCGGAGCAAGTCGTGGCCATTGCAAGCAACATCGGT
GGCAAACAGGCTCTTGAGACGGTTCAGAGACTTCTCCCAGTTCTCTGTCAAGCCCACGGGCTGACTCCCG
ATCAAGTTGTAGCGATTGCGTCGAACATTGGAGGGAAACAAGCATTGGAGACTGTCCAACGGCTCCTTCC
CGTGTTGTGTCAAGCCCACGGTTTGACGCCTGCACAAGTGGTCGCCATCGCCTCCAATATTGGCGGTAAG
CAGGCGCTGGAAACAGTACAGCGCCTGCTGCCTGTACTGTGCCAGGATCATGGACTGACCCCAGACCAGG
TAGTCGCAATCGCGTCGAACATTGGGGGAAAGCAAGCCCTGGAAACCGTGCAAAGGTTGTTGCCGGTCCT
TTGTCAAGACCACGGCCTTACACCGGAGCAAGTCGTGGCCATTGCAAGCAACATCGGTGGCAAACAGGCT
CTTGAGACGGTTCAGAGACTTCTCCCAGTTCTCTGTCAAGCCCACGGGCTGACTCCCGATCAAGTTGTAG
CGATTGCGAATAACAATGGAGGGAAACAAGCATTGGAGACTGTCCAACGGCTCCTTCCCGTGTTGTGTCA
AGCCCACGGTTTGACGCCTGCACAAGTGGTCGCCATCGCCAGCCATGATGGCGGTAAGCAGGCGCTGGAA
ACAGTACAGCGCCTGCTGCCTGTACTGTGCCAGGATCATGG
