[The description below was written by a language model from this plasmid's Addgene catalogue record.]
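Description:
TAL3217 is a TALEN expression plasmid built on the JDS78 backbone, a roughly 6.4 kb mammalian expression vector that also carries a T7 promoter. It is maintained as a high-copy plasmid in E. coli under ampicillin selection. The record gives no feature table, so details such as the origin of replication and the polyadenylation signal are not explicitly listed, although the use of a BGH reverse sequencing primer suggests a BGH terminator region downstream of the coding sequence.

The insert, about 1.6 kb, is an engineered TAL effector repeat array designated ZebrafishCommunity-atg12-right, designed to recognise a specific binding site in the zebrafish (D. rerio) atg12 gene. It was cloned by restriction enzyme methods into sites that were destroyed in the process, placing the array in frame with backbone-encoded elements: an N-terminal 3X Flag tag for detection and a C-terminal wild-type FokI nuclease domain. The resulting fusion is the "right" monomer of a TALEN pair. Because FokI cleaves only as a dimer, this protein must be used with a matching "left" monomer binding the opposite half-site, so that the two nuclease domains meet over the spacer and introduce a double-strand break.

Expression is driven by the CMV promoter in mammalian cells, while the T7 promoter allows in vitro transcription of mRNA, the typical route for delivery into zebrafish embryos. The construct is intended for targeted disruption of atg12 through error-prone repair of the induced break, in line with the associated work on TALEN-mediated gene disruption in somatic zebrafish cells.
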