Addgene plasmid #42680: TAL3217
Depositing lab: Keith Joung. Depositing organization: Massachusetts General Hospital. Publication: Targeted gene disruption in somatic zebrafish cells using engineered TALENs. Sander JD, Cade L, Khayter C, Reyon D, Peterson RT, Joung JK, Yeh JR. Nat Biotechnol. 2011 Aug 5;29(8):697-8. doi: 10.1038/nbt.1934. PubMed 21822241.
Backbone
  Vector backbone: JDS78
  Backbone manufacturer: Addgene plasmid #32290
  Backbone size w/o insert (bp): 6447
  Vector type: Mammalian Expression ; T7
Growth in bacteria
  Bacterial resistance: Ampicillin, 100 μg/mL
  Growth temperature: 37°C
  Growth strain: XL1 Blue
  Copy number: High Copy
Gene/Insert
  Gene/Insert name: ZebrafishCommunity-atg12-right (alt name: atg12)
  Species: D. rerio (zebrafish)
  Insert size (bp): 1640
  Entrez Gene: atg12
  Promoter: CMV
  Tag / fusion protein: 3X Flag (N terminal on backbone); WT FOKI (C terminal on backbone)
  Cloning method: Restriction Enzyme; 5′ cloning site N/A (destroyed during cloning); 3′ cloning site N/A (destroyed during cloning)
  Sequencing primers: 5′ CMV-F; 3′ BGH-rev
Terms and licenses: Academic/Nonprofit Terms; Industry Terms: Not Available to Industry
Depositor comments: Target binding site: TCAAAAAGCACACCAACT It is strongly recommended that users perform a diagnostic digest to verify this plasmid prior to use. For example, a double digest of the plasmid with BamHI and KpnI should result in two bands at 2.3kb and 5.8kb.
How to cite: TAL3217 was a gift from Keith Joung (Addgene plasmid # 42680 ; http://n2t.net/addgene:42680 ; RRID:Addgene_42680)
